>Addgene plasmid #64604 | MEK1 (S218D,S222D)-pcw107 | addgene full sequence | sequence record 443919 | Addgene NGS Result
CAATTGGAGAAGTGAATTATATAAATATAAAGTAGTAAAAATTGAACCATTAGGAGTAGCACCCACCAAG
GCAAAGAGAAGAGTGGTGCAGAGAGAAAAAAGAGCAGTGGGAATAGGAGCTTTGTTCCTTGGGTTCTTGG
GAGCAGCAGGAAGCACTATGGGCGCAGCGTCAATGACGCTGACGGTACAGGCCAGACAATTATTGTCTGG
TATAGTGCAGCAGCAGAACAATTTGCTGAGGGCTATTGAGGCGCAACAGCATCTGTTGCAACTCACAGTC
TGGGGCATCAAGCAGCTCCAGGCAAGAATCCTGGCTGTGGAAAGATACCTAAAGGATCAACAGCTCCTGG
GGATTTGGGGTTGCTCTGGAAAACTCATTTGCACCACTGCTGTGCCTTGGAATGCTAGTTGGAGTAATAA
ATCTCTGGAACAGATTTGGAATCACACGACCTGGATGGAGTGGGACAGAGAAATTAACAATTACACAAGC
TTAATACACTCCTTAATTGAAGAATCGCAAAACCAGCAAGAAAAGAATGAACAAGAATTATTGGAATTAG
ATAAATGGGCAAGTTTGTGGAATTGGTTTAACATAACAAATTGGCTGTGGTATATAAAATTATTCATAAT
GATAGTAGGAGGCTTGGTAGGTTTAAGAATAGTTTTTGCTGTACTTTCTATAGTGAATAGAGTTAGGCAG
GGATATTCACCATTATCGTTTCAGACCCACCTCCCAACCCCGAGGGGACCCATGCATTGCATCTCAATTA
GTCAGCAACCAGGTGTGGAAAGTCCCCAGGCTCCCCAGCAGGCAGAAGTATGCAAAGCATGCGTCTCAAT
TAGTCAGCAACCATAGTCCCGCCCCTAACTCCGCCCATCCCGCCCCTAACTCCGCCCAGTTCCGCCCATT
CTCCGCCCCATGGCTGACTAATTTTTTTTATTTATGCAGAGGCCGAGGCCGCCTCGGCCTCTGAGCTATT
CCAGAAGTAGTGAGGAGGCTTTTTTGGAGGCCTAGGCTTTTGCAAAAAGCTTTCTAGAGGTACCACCGGA
GCTTACCATGACCGAGTACAAGCCCACGGTGCGCCTCGCCACCCGCGACGACGTCCCCAGGGCCGTACGC
ACCCTCGCCGCCGCGTTCGCCGACTACCCCGCCACGCGCCACACCGTCGATCCGGACCGCCACATCGAGC
GGGTCACCGAGCTGCAAGAACTCTTCCTCACGCGCGTCGGGCTCGACATCGGCAAGGTGTGGGTCGCGGA
CGACGGCGCCGCCGTGGCGGTCTGGACCACGCCGGAGAGCGTCGAAGCGGGGGCGGTGTTCGCCGAGATC
GGCCCGCGCATGGCCGAGTTGAGCGGTTCCCGGCTGGCCGCGCAGCAACAGATGGAAGGCCTCCTGGCGC
CGCACCGGCCCAAGGAGCCCGCGTGGTTCCTGGCCACCGTCGGCGTCTCGCCCGACCACCAGGGCAAGGG
TCTGGGCAGCGCCGTCGTGCTCCCCGGAGTGGAGGCGGCCGAGCGCGCCGGGGTGCCCGCCTTCCTGGAG
ACCTCCGCGCCCCGCAACCTCCCCTTCTACGAGCGGCTCGGCTTCACCGTCACCGCCGACGTCGAGGTGC
CCGAAGGACCGCGCACCTGGTGCATGACCCGCAAGCCCGGTGCCAGTTAACGAATTCTAGATCTTGAGAC
AAATGGCAGTATTCATCCACAATTTTAAAAGAAAAGGGGGGATTGGGGGGTACAGTGCAGGGGAAAGAAT
AGTAGACATAATAGCAACAGACATACAAACTAAAGAATTACAAAAACAAATTACAAAAATTCAAAATTTT
CGGGTTTATTACAGGGACAGCAGAGATCCACTTTGGCGCCGGCTCGAGGCCTGCAGGTTGCGCCTTTTCC
AAGGCAGCCCTGGGTTTGCGCAGGGACGCGGCTGCTCTGGGCGTGGTTCCGGGAAACGCAGCGGCGCCGA
CCCTGGGTCTCGCACATTCTTCACGTCCGTTCGCAGCGTCACCCGGATCTTCGCCGCTACCCTTGTGGGC
CCCCCGGCGACGCTTCCTGCTCCGCCCCTAAGTCGGGAAGGTTCCTTGCGGTTCGCGGCGTGCCGGACGT
GACAAACGGAAGCCGCACGTCTCACTAGTACCCTCGCAGACGGACAGCGCCAGGGAGCAATGGCAGCGCG
CCGACCGCGATGGGCTGTGGCCAATAGCGGCTGCTCAGCAGGGCGCGCCGAGAGCAGCGGCCGGGAAGGG
GCGGTGCGGGAGGCGGGGTGTGGGGCGGTAGTGTGGGCCCTGTTCCTGCCCGCGCGGTGTTCCGCATTCT
GCAAGCCTCCGGAGCGCACGTCGGCAGTCGGCTCCCTCGTTGACCGAATCACCGACCTCTCTCCCCAGGG
GCTAGCATCGATGGATCAACAAGTTTGTACAAAAAAGTTGGCATGAGCGGCGGCGGCACCATGCCCAAGA
AGAAGCCGACGCCCATCCAGCTGAACCCGGCCCCCGACGGCTCTGCAGTTAACGGGACCAGCTCTGCGGA
GACCAACTTGGAGGCCTTGCAGAAGAAGCTGGAGGAGCTAGAGCTTGATGAGCAGCAGCGAAAGCGCCTT
GAGGCCTTTCTTACCCAGAAGCAGAAGGTGGGAGAACTGAAGGATGACGACTTTGAGAAGATCAGTGAGC
TGGGGGCTGGCAATGGCGGTGTGGTGTTCAAGGTCTCCCACAAGCCTTCTGGCCTGGTCATGGCCAGAAA
GCTAATTCATCTGGAGATCAAACCCGCAATCCGGAACCAGATCATAAGGGAGCTGCAGGTTCTGCATGAG
TGCAACTCTCCGTACATCGTGGGCTTCTATGGTGCGTTCTACAGCGATGGCGAGATCAGTATCTGCATGG
AGCACATGGATGGAGGTTCTCTGGATCAAGTCCTGAAGAAAGCTGGAAGAATTCCTGAACAAATTTTAGG
AAAAGTTAGCATTGCTGTAATAAAAGGCCTGACATATCTGAGGGAGAAGCACAAGATCATGCACAGAGAT
GTCAAGCCCTCCAACATCCTAGTCAACTCCCGTGGGGAGATCAAGCTCTGTGACTTTGGGGTCAGCGGGC
AGCTCATCGACGACATGGCCAACGACTTCGTGGGCACAAGGTCCTACATGTCGCCAGAAAGACTCCAGGG
GACTCATTACTCTGTGCAGTCAGACATCTGGAGCATGGGACTGTCTCTGGTAGAGATGGCGGTTGGGAGG
TATCCCATCCCTCCTCCAGATGCCAAGGAGCTGGAGCTGATGTTTGGGTGCCAGGTGGAAGGAGATGCGG
CTGAGACCCCACCCAGGCCAAGGACCCCCGGGAGGCCCCTTAGCTCATACGGAATGGACAGCCGACCTCC
CATGGCAATTTTTGAGTTGTTGGATTACATAGTCAACGAGCCTCCTCCAAAACTGCCCAGTGGAGTGTTC
AGTCTGGAATTTCAAGATTTTGTGAATAAATGCTTAATAAAAAACCCCGCAGAGAGAGCAGATTTGAAGC
AACTCATGGTTCATGCTTTTATCAAGAGATCTGATGCTGAGGAAGTGGATTTTGCAGGTTGGCTCTGCTC
CACCATCGGCCTTAACCAGCCCAGCACACCAACCCATGCTGCTGGCGTCTAATTGCCAACTTTCTTGTAC
AAAGTGGTTACCGGTTAGTAATGAACGCGTTAAGTCGACAATCAACCTCTGGATTACAAAATTTGTGAAA
GATTGACTGGTATTCTTAACTATGTTGCTCCTTTTACGCTATGTGGATACGCTGCTTTAATGCCTTTGTA
TCATGCTATTGCTTCCCGTATGGCTTTCATTTTCTCCTCCTTGTATAAATCCTGGTTGCTGTCTCTTTAT
GAGGAGTTGTGGCCCGTTGTCAGGCAACGTGGCGTGGTGTGCACTGTGTTTGCTGACGCAACCCCCACTG
GTTGGGGCATTGCCACCACCTGTCAGCTCCTTTCCGGGACTTTCGCTTTCCCCCTCCCTATTGCCACGGC
GGAACTCATCGCCGCCTGCCTTGCCCGCTGCTGGACAGGGGCTCGGCTGTTGGGCACTGACAATTCCGTG
GTGTTGTCGGGGAAATCATCGTCCTTTCCTTGGCTGCTCGCCTGTGTTGCCACCTGGATTCTGCGCGGGA
CGTCCTTCTGCTACGTCCCTTCGGCCCTCAATCCAGCGGACCTTCCTTCCCGCGGCCTGCTGCCGGCTCT
GCGGCCTCTTCCGCGTCTTCGCCTTCGCCCTCAGACGAGTCGGATCTCCCTTTGGGCCGCCTCCCCGCGT
CGACTTTAAGACCAATGACTTACAAGGCAGCTGTAGATCTTAGCCACTTTTTAAAAGAAAAGGGGGGACT
GGAAGGGCTAATTCACTCCCAACGAAGACAAGATCTGCTTTTTGCTTGTACTGGGTCTCTCTGGTTAGAC
CAGATCTGAGCCTGGGAGCTCTCTGGCTAACTAGGGAACCCACTGCTTAAGCCTCAATAAAGCTTGCCTT
GAGTGCTTCAAGTAGTGTGTGCCCGTCTGTTGTGTGACTCTGGTAACTAGAGATCCCTCAGACCCTTTTA
GTCAGTGTGGAAAATCTCTAGCAGTACGTATAGTAGTTCATGTCATCTTATTATTCAGTATTTATAACTT
GCAAAGAAATGAATATCAGAGAGTGAGAGGAACTTGTTTATTGCAGCTTATAATGGTTACAAATAAAGCA
ATAGCATCACAAATTTCACAAATAAAGCATTTTTTTCACTGCATTCTAGTTGTGGTTTGTCCAAACTCAT
CAATGTATCTTATCATGTCTGGCTCTAGCTATCCCGCCCCTAACTCCGCCCATCCCGCCCCTAACTCCGC
CCAGTTCCGCCCATTCTCCGCCCCATGGCTGACTAATTTTTTTTATTTATGCAGAGGCCGAGGCCGCCTC
GGCCTCTGAGCTATTCCAGAAGTAGTGAGGAGGCTTTTTTGGAGGCCTAGGGACGTACCCAATTCGCCCT
ATAGTGAGTCGTATTACGCGCGCTCACTGGCCGTCGTTTTACAACGTCGTGACTGGGAAAACCCTGGCGT
TACCCAACTTAATCGCCTTGCAGCACATCCCCCTTTCGCCAGCTGGCGTAATAGCGAAGAGGCCCGCACC
GATCGCCCTTCCCAACAGTTGCGCAGCCTGAATGGCGAATGGG
[124 nt withheld, positions 5154-5277]
C
[91 nt withheld, positions 5279-5369]
A
[49 nt withheld, positions 5371-5419]
CCTTTGACGTTGGAGTCCACGTTCTTT
[37 nt withheld, positions 5447-5483]
ACCCTATCTCGGTCTATTCTTTTGATTTATAAGGGATTTTGCCGATTTCGGCCTATTGGTTAAAAAATGA
GCTGATTTAACAAAAATTTAACGCGAATTTTAACAAAATATTAACGCTTACAATTTAGGTGGCACTTTTC
GGGGAAATGTGCGCGGAACCCCTATTTGTTTATTTTTCTAAATACATTCAAATATGTATCCGCTCATGAG
ACAATAACCCTGATAAATGCTTCAATAATATTGAAAAAGGAAGAGTATGAGTATTCAACATTTCCGTGTC
GCCCTTATTCCCTTTTTTGCGGCATTTTGCCTTCCTGTTTTTGCTCACCCAGAAACGCTGGTGAAAGTAA
AAGATGCTGAAGATCAGTTGGGTGCACGAGTGGGTTACATCGAACTGGATCTCAACAGCGGTAAGATCCT
TGAGAGTTTTCGCCCCGAAGAACGTTTTCCAATGATGAGCACTTTTAAAGTTCTGCTATGTGGCGCGGTA
TTATCCCGTATTGACGCCGGGCAAGAGCAACTCGGTCGCCGCATACACTATTCTCAGAATGACTTGGTTG
AGTACTCACCAGTCACAGAAAAGCATCTTACGGATGGCATGACAGTAAGAGAATTATGCAGTGCTGCCAT
AACCATGAGTGATAACACTGCGGCCAACTTACTTCTGACAACGATCGGAGGACCGAAGGAGCTAACCGCT
TTTTTGCACAACATGGGGGATCATGTAACTCGCCTTGATCGTTGGGAACCGGAGCTGAATGAAGCCATAC
CAAACGACGAGCGTGACACCACGATGCCTGTAGCAATGGCAACAACGTTGCGCAAACTATTAACTGGCGA
ACTACTTACTCTAGCTTCCCGGCAACAATTAATAGACTGGATGGAGGCGGATAAAGTTGCAGGACCACTT
CTGCGCTCGGCCCTTCCGGCTGGCTGGTTTATTGCTGATAAATCTGGAGCCGGTGAGCGTGGGTCTCGCG
GTATCATTGCAGCACTGGGGCCAGATGGTAAGCCCTCCCGTATCGTAGTTATCTACACGACGGGGAGTCA
GGCAACTATGGATGAACGAAATAGACAGATCGCTGAGATAGGTGCCTCACTGATTAAGCATTGGTAACTG
TCAGACCAAGTTTACTCATATATACTTTAGATTGATTTAAAACTTCATTTTTAATTTAAAAGGATCTAGG
TGAAGATCCTTTTTGATAATCTCATGACCAAAATCCCTTAACGTGAGTTTTCGTTCCACTGAGCGTCAGA
CCCCGTAGAAAAGATCAAAGGATCTTCTTGAGATCCTTTTTTTCTGCGCGTAATCTGCTGCTTGCAAACA
AAAAAACCACCGCTACCAGCGGTGGTTTGTTTGCCGGATCAAGAGCTACCAACTCTTTTTCCGAAGGTAA
CTGGCTTCAGCAGAGCGCAGATACCAAATACTGTTCTTCTAGTGTAGCCGTAGTTAGGCCACCACTTCAA
GAACTCTGTAGCACCGCCTACATACCTCGCTCTGCTAATCCTGTTACCAGTGGCTGCTGCCAGTGGCGAT
AAGTCGTGTCTTACCGGGTTGGACTCAAGACGATAGTTACCGGATAAGGCGCAGCGGTCGGGCTGAACGG
GGGGTTCGTGCACACAGCCCAGCTTGGAGCGAACGACCTACACCGAACTGAGATACCTACAGCGTGAGCT
ATGAGAAAGCGCCACGCTTCCCGAAGGGAGAAAGGCGGACAGGTATCCGGTAAGCGGCAGGGTCGGAACA
GGAGAGCGCACGAGGGAGCTTCCAGGGGGAAACGCCTGGTATCTTTATAGTCCTGTCGGGTTTCGCCACC
TCTGACTTGAGCGTCGATTTTTGTGATGCTCGTCAGGGGGGCGGAGCCTATGGAAAAACGCCAGCAACGC
GGCCTTTTTACGGTTCCTGGCCTTTTGCTGGCCTTTTGCTCACATGTTCTTTCCTGCGTTATCCCCTGAT
TCTGTGGATAACCGTATTACCGCCTTTGAGTGAGCTGATACCGCTCGCCGCAGCCGAACGACCGAGCGCA
GCGAGTCAGTGAGCGAGGAAGCGGAAGAGCGCCCAATACGCAAACCGCCTCTCCCCGCGCGTTGGCCGAT
TCATTAATGCAGCTGGCACGACAGGTTTCCCGACTGGAAAGCGGGCAGTGAGCGCAACGCAATTAATGTG
AGTTAGCTCACTCATTAGGCACCCCAGGCTTTACACTTTATGCTTCCGGCTCGTATGTTGTGTGGAATTG
TGAGCGGATAACAATTTCACACAGGAAACAGCTATGACCATGATTACGCCAAGCGCGCAATTAACCCTCA
CTAAAGGGAACAAAAGCTGGAGCTGCAAGCTTAATGTAGTCTTATGCAATACTCTTGTAGTCTTGCAACA
TGGTAACGATGAGTTAGCAACATGCCTTACAAGGAGAGAAAAAGCACCGTGCATGCCGATTGGTGGAAGT
AAGGTGGTACGATCGTGCCTTATTAGGAAGGCAACAGACGGGTCTGACATGGATTGGACGAACCACTGAA
TTGCCGCATTGCAGAGATATTGTATTTAAGTGCCTAGCTCGATACATAAACGGGTCTCTCTGGTTAGACC
AGATCTGAGCCTGGGAGCTCTCTGGCTAACTAGGGAACCCACTGCTTAAGCCTCAATAAAGCTTGCCTTG
AGTGCTTCAAGTAGTGTGTGCCCGTCTGTTGTGTGACTCTGGTAACTAGAGATCCCTCAGACCCTTTTAG
TCAGTGTGGAAAATCTCTAGCAGTGGCGCCCGAACAGGGACTTGAAAGCGAAAGGGAAACCAGAGGAGCT
CTCTCGACGCAGGACTCGGCTTGCTGAAGCGCGCACGGCAAGAGGCGAGGGGCGGCGACTGGTGAGTACG
CCAAAAATTTTGACTAGCGGAGGCTAGAAGGAGAGAGATGGGTGCGAGAGCGTCAGTATTAAGCGGGGGA
GAATTAGATCGCGATGGGAAAAAATTCGGTTAAGGCCAGGGGGAAAGAAAAAATATAAATTAAAACATAT
AGTATGGGCAAGCAGGGAGCTAGAACGATTCGCAGTTAATCCTGGCCTGTTAGAAACATCAGAAGGCTGT
AGACAAATACTGGGACAGCTACAACCATCCCTTCAGACAGGATCAGAAGAACTTAGATCATTATATAATA
CAGTAGCAACCCTCTATTGTGTGCATCAAAGGATAGAGATAAAAGACACCAAGGAAGCTTTAGACAAGAT
AGAGGAAGAGCAAAACAAAAGTAAGACCACCGCACAGCAAGCGGCCGCTGATCTTCAGACCTGGAGGAGG
AGATATGAGGGA
Features (pLannotate 1.2.2; 31 found; start..end, strand, type, name):
    115..348     +  misc_feature   RRE: The Rev response element (RRE) of HIV-1 allows for Rev-dependent mRNA export from the nucleus to the cytoplasm.
    725..751     +  CDS            Rev (fragment): human immunodeficiency virus 1 (HIV-1) Rev protein; rev; enhances nuclear export of unspliced and incompletely spliced viral mRNAs
    758..781     +  promoter       SV40 promoter (fragment): SV40 early promoter
    782..853     +  promoter       SV40 promoter (fragment): SV40 enhancer and early promoter
    877..1012    +  rep_origin     SV40 ori: SV40 origin of replication
   1058..1654    +  CDS            PuroR (fragment): puromycin N-acetyltransferase; pac from Streptomyces; confers resistance to puromycin
   1703..1820    +  misc_feature   cPPT/CTS: central polypurine tract and central termination sequence of HIV-1
   1878..2378    +  promoter       hPGK promoter: human phosphoglycerate kinase 1 promoter
   2400..2417    +  protein_bind   attB1 (fragment): mutant version of attB; core recombination site for the Gateway® BP reaction BP Clonase™
   2441..3619    +  CDS            MAP2K1: MP2K1_HUMAN - Also known as MEK1, PRKMK1. Experimental evidence at protein level: Swiss-Prot protein existence level 1. Dual specificity protein kinase which acts as an essential component of the MAP kinase signal transduction pathway. Binding of extracellular ligands such as growth factors, cytokines and hormones to their cell-surface receptors activates RAS and this initiates RAF1 activation. RAF1 then further activates the dual-specificity protein kinases MAP2K1/MEK1 and MAP2K2/MEK2. Both MAP2K1/MEK1 and MAP2K2/MEK2 function specifically in the MAPK/ERK cascade, and catalyze the concomitant
   3630..3647    -  protein_bind   attB2 (fragment): mutant version of attB; core recombination site for the Gateway® BP reaction BP Clonase™
   3680..4268    +  misc_feature   WPRE: woodchuck hepatitis virus posttranscriptional regulatory element
   4319..4338    +  misc_feature   cPPT/CTS (fragment): central polypurine tract and central termination sequence of HIV-1
   4340..4573    +  LTR            3' LTR (ΔU3): self-inactivating 3' long terminal repeat (LTR) from HIV-1
   4651..4772    +  polyA_signal   SV40 poly(A) signal: SV40 polyadenylation signal
   4812..4947    +  rep_origin     SV40 ori: SV40 origin of replication
   4968..4986    -  promoter       T7 promoter: promoter for bacteriophage T7 RNA polymerase
   4994..5149    +  CDS            lacZα (fragment): LacZα fragment of β-galactosidase; lacZ fragment
   5154..5582    +  rep_origin     f1 ori (sequence partly withheld): f1 bacteriophage origin of replication; arrow indicates direction of (+) strand synthesis
   5635..5739    +  promoter       AmpR promoter: bla
   5740..6600    +  CDS            AmpR: β-lactamase; bla; confers resistance to ampicillin, carbenicillin, and related antibiotics
   6771..7359    +  rep_origin     ori: high-copy-number ColE1/pMB1/pBR322/pUC origin of replication
   7542..7634    +  CDS            lacI (fragment): lac repressor; lacI; The lac repressor binds to the lac operator to inhibit transcription in E. coli. This inhibition can be relieved by adding lactose or isopropyl-β-D-thiogalactopyranoside (IPTG).
   7647..7668    +  protein_bind   CAP binding site: CAP binding activates transcription in the presence of cAMP. E. coli catabolite activator protein
   7683..7713    +  promoter       lac promoter: promoter for the E. coli lac operon
   7721..7737    +  protein_bind   lac operator: The lac repressor binds to the lac operator to inhibit transcription in E. coli. This inhibition can be relieved by adding lactose or isopropyl-β-D-thiogalactopyranoside (IPTG). lac repressor encoded by lacI
   7782..7800    +  promoter       T3 promoter: promoter for bacteriophage T3 RNA polymerase
   7828..8054    +  promoter       RSV promoter: Rous sarcoma virus enhancer/promoter
   8055..8235    +  LTR            5' LTR (truncated): truncated 5' long terminal repeat (LTR) from HIV-1
   8282..8407    +  misc_feature   HIV-1 Ψ: packaging signal of human immunodeficiency virus type 1
   8391..8754    +  CDS            HIV-1 gag (fragment): gag protein from human immunodeficiency virus 1; gag
