[The description below was written by a language model from this plasmid's Addgene catalogue record and pLannotate feature annotations shown in this document.]
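Description:
MEK1 (S218D,S222D)-pcw107 is a lentiviral expression plasmid built on the pcw107 (V5) backbone, carrying human MAP2K1 (MEK1) with serine-to-aspartate substitutions at positions 218 and 222. These residues are the activation-loop sites normally phosphorylated by RAF, so the acidic replacements are generally used as phosphomimetics that render MEK1 constitutively active and drive the ERK/MAPK cascade. The open reading frame was introduced by Gateway recombination and sits between attB1 and attB2 remnants, downstream of the human PGK promoter and upstream of a WPRE that enhances transcript stability and expression. The moderate-strength PGK promoter fits the stated aim of producing physiological rather than grossly overexpressed levels of the insert. The depositor notes a short barcode just upstream of the coding sequence. The backbone name implies a V5 tag, but no V5 feature is annotated in the table.

The viral architecture is third-generation and self-inactivating: an RSV promoter fused to a truncated HIV-1 5' LTR drives genomic RNA production in packaging cells, followed by the Ψ packaging signal with a gag fragment, the RRE for Rev-dependent export, a cPPT/CTS, and a ΔU3 3' LTR with an SV40 polyadenylation signal. An SV40 promoter-driven puromycin N-acetyltransferase cassette, placed upstream of the PGK unit, allows selection of transduced mammalian cells. In bacteria the plasmid is maintained through a high-copy ColE1/pUC origin with ampicillin resistance, and an f1 origin is also present. The sequenced record is 8,785 nt, shorter than the sum of the listed backbone and insert sizes, probably because the backbone figure includes the Gateway cassette that the insert replaces. The associated study concerned identifying signalling pathways that can confer resistance to anticancer drugs.
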