Addgene plasmid #64604: MEK1 (S218D,S222D)-pcw107
Purpose: when used to produce lentivirus, express physiological levels of insert
Depositing lab: David Sabatini & Kris Wood. Depositing organization: Whitehead Institute for Biomedical Research. Publication: Systematic identification of signaling pathways with potential to confer anticancer drug resistance. Martz CA, Ottina KA, Singleton KR, Jasper JS, Wardell SE, Peraza-Penton A, Anderson GR, Winter PS, Wang T, Alley HM, Kwong LN, Cooper ZA, Tetzlaff M, Chen PL, Rathmell JC, Flaherty KT, Wargo JA, McDonnell DP, Sabatini DM, Wood KC. Sci Signal. 2014 Dec 23;7(357):ra121. doi: 10.1126/scisignal.aaa1877. PubMed 25538079.
Backbone
  Vector backbone: pcw107 (V5)
  Backbone manufacturer: John Doench/Kathleen Ottina
  Backbone size w/o insert (bp): 9240
  Vector type: Lentiviral
  Selectable markers: Puromycin
Growth in bacteria
  Bacterial resistance: Ampicillin, 100 μg/mL
  Growth temperature: 30°C
  Growth strain: NEB Stable
  Copy number: Unknown
Gene/Insert
  Gene/Insert name: MAP2K1 (alt name: NM_002755.3)
  Species: H. sapiens (human)
  Insert size (bp): 1182
  Mutation: S218D, S222D
  Entrez Gene: MAP2K1 (a.k.a. CFC3, MAPKK1, MEK1, MEL, MKK1, PRKMK1)
  Promoter: PGK
  Cloning method: Gateway Cloning
  Sequencing primers: 5′ hPGK-F; 3′ WPRE-R
Terms and licenses: Academic/Nonprofit Terms; Industry Terms: Not Available to Industry
Depositor comments: ATGA (N-term barcode, 17 nt upstream of CDS start). Working name: CTK-A3-V5
How to cite: MEK1 (S218D,S222D)-pcw107 was a gift from David Sabatini & Kris Wood (Addgene plasmid # 64604 ; http://n2t.net/addgene:64604 ; RRID:Addgene_64604)
