>Addgene plasmid #64604 | MEK1 (S218D,S222D)-pcw107 | depositor partial sequence | sequence record 108673 | Depositor Insert Sequence
ATGCCCAAGAAGAAGCCGACGCCCATCCAGCTGAACCCGGCCCCCGACGGCTCTGCAGTTAACGGGACCA
GCTCTGCGGAGACCAACTTGGAGGCCTTGCAGAAGAAGCTGGAGGAGCTAGAGCTTGATGAGCAGCAGCG
AAAGCGCCTTGAGGCCTTTCTTACCCAGAAGCAGAAGGTGGGAGAACTGAAGGATGACGACTTTGAGAAG
ATCAGTGAGCTGGGGGCTGGCAATGGCGGTGTGGTGTTCAAGGTCTCCCACAAGCCTTCTGGCCTGGTCA
TGGCCAGAAAGCTAATTCATCTGGAGATCAAACCCGCAATCCGGAACCAGATCATAAGGGAGCTGCAGGT
TCTGCATGAGTGCAACTCTCCGTACATCGTGGGCTTCTATGGTGCGTTCTACAGCGATGGCGAGATCAGT
ATCTGCATGGAGCACATGGATGGAGGTTCTCTGGATCAAGTCCTGAAGAAAGCTGGAAGAATTCCTGAAC
AAATTTTAGGAAAAGTTAGCATTGCTGTAATAAAAGGCCTGACATATCTGAGGGAGAAGCACAAGATCAT
GCACAGAGATGTCAAGCCCTCCAACATCCTAGTCAACTCCCGTGGGGAGATCAAGCTCTGTGACTTTGGG
GTCAGCGGGCAGCTCATCGACGACATGGCCAACGACTTCGTGGGCACAAGGTCCTACATGTCGCCAGAAA
GACTCCAGGGGACTCATTACTCTGTGCAGTCAGACATCTGGAGCATGGGACTGTCTCTGGTAGAGATGGC
GGTTGGGAGGTATCCCATCCCTCCTCCAGATGCCAAGGAGCTGGAGCTGATGTTTGGGTGCCAGGTGGAA
GGAGATGCGGCTGAGACCCCACCCAGGCCAAGGACCCCCGGGAGGCCCCTTAGCTCATACGGAATGGACA
GCCGACCTCCCATGGCAATTTTTGAGTTGTTGGATTACATAGTCAACGAGCCTCCTCCAAAACTGCCCAG
TGGAGTGTTCAGTCTGGAATTTCAAGATTTTGTGAATAAATGCTTAATAAAAAACCCCGCAGAGAGAGCA
GATTTGAAGCAACTCATGGTTCATGCTTTTATCAAGAGATCTGATGCTGAGGAAGTGGATTTTGCAGGTT
GGCTCTGCTCCACCATCGGCCTTAACCAGCCCAGCACACCAACCCATGCTGCTGGCGTCTAA
