>Addgene plasmid #64604 | MEK1 (S218D,S222D)-pcw107 | addgene partial sequence | sequence record 115933 | hPGK-F 5'-GTGTTCCGCATTCTGCAAG-3'
GACCGAATCACCGACCTCTCTCCCCAGGGGCTAGCATCGATGGATCAACAAGTTTTGTACAAAAAAGTTG
GCATGAGCGGCGGCGGCACCATGCCCAAGAAGAAGCCGACGCCCATCCAGCTGAACCCGGCCCCCGACGG
CTCTGCAGTTAACGGGACCAGCTCTGCGGAGACCAACTTGGAGGCCTTGCAGAAGAAGCTGGAGGAGCTA
GAGCTTGATGAGCAGCAGCGAAAGCGCCTTGAGGCCTTTCTTACCCAGAAGCAGAAGGTGGGAGAACTGA
AGGATGACGACTTTGAGAAGATCAGTGAGCTGGGGGCTGGCAATGGCGGTGTGGTGTTCAAGGTCTCCCA
CAAGCCTTCTGGCCTGGTCATGGCCAGAAAGCTAATTCATCTGGAGATCAAACCCGCAATCCGGAACCAG
ATCATAAGGGAGCTGCAGGTTCTGCATGAGTGCAACTCTCCGTACATCGTGGGCTTCTATGGTGCGTTCT
ACAGCGATGGCGAGATCAGTATCTGCATGGAGCACATGGATGGAGGTTCTCTGGATCAAGTCCTGAAGAA
AGCTGGAAGAATTCCTGAACAAATTTTAGGAAAAGTTAGCATTGCTGTAATAAAAGGCCTGACATATCTG
AGGGAGAAGCACAAGATCATGCACAGAGATGTCAAGCCCTCCAACATCCTAGTCAACTCCCGTGGGGAGA
TCAAGCTCTGTGACTTTGGGGTCAGCGGGCAGCTCATCGACGACAT
