>Addgene plasmid #64604 | MEK1 (S218D,S222D)-pcw107 | addgene partial sequence | sequence record 133298 | WPRE-R 5'-CATAGCGTAAAAGGAGCAACA-3'
AATTTTGTAATCCAGAGGTTGATTGTCGACTTAACGCGTTCATTACTAACCGGTAACCACTTTGTACAAG
AAAGTTGGCAATTAGACGCCAGCAGCATGGGTTGGTGTGCTGGGCTGGTTAAGGCCGATGGTGGAGCAGA
GCCAACCTGCAAAATCCACTTCCTCAGCATCAGATCTCTTGATAAAAGCATGAACCATGAGTTGCTTCAA
ATCTGCTCTCTCTGCGGGGTTTTTTATTAAGCATTTATTCACAAAATCTTGAAATTCCAGACTGAACACT
CCACTGGGCAGTTTTGGAGGAGGCTCGTTGACTATGTAATCCAACAACTCAAAAATTGCCATGGGAGGTC
GGCTGTCCATTCCGTATGAGCTAAGGGGCCTCCCGGGGGTCCTTGGCCTGGGTGGGGTCTCAGCCGCATC
TCCTTCCACCTGGCACCCAAACATCAGCTCCAGCTCCTTGGCATCTGGAGGAGGGATGGGATACCTCCCA
ACCGCCATCTCTACCAGAGACAGTCCCATGCTCCAGATGTCTGACTGCACAGAGTAATGAGTCCCCTGGA
GTCTTTCTGGCGACATGTAGGACCTTGTGCCCACGAAGTCGTTGGCCATGTCGTCGATGAGCTGCCCGCT
GACCCCAAAGTCACAGAGCTTGATCTCCCCACGGGAGTTGACTAGGATGTTGGAGGGCTTGACATCTCTG
TGCATGATCTTGTGCTTCTCCCTCAGATATGTCAGGCCTTTTATTACAGCAATGCTAACTTTTCCTAAAA
TTTGTTCAGGAATTCTTCCAGCTTTCTTCAGGACTTGATCCAGAGAACCTCCATCCATGTGCTCCATGCA
GATACTGATCTCGCCATCGCTGTAGAACGCACCATAGAAGCCCACGATGTACGGAGAGTTGCACTCATGC
AGAACCTGCAGCTCCCTTATGATCTGGTTCCGGATTGCGGGTTTGATCTCCAGATGAATTAGCTTTCTGG
CCATGACC
